Addgene plasmid #229449: sgTAZ-R-2
Purpose: knockout of WWTR1 (TAZ)
Depositing lab: Christopher Vakoc. Depositing organization: Cold Spring Harbor Laboratory. Publication: MARK2/MARK3 kinases are catalytic co-dependencies of YAP/TAZ in human cancer. Klingbeil O, Skopelitis D, Tonelli C, Yoshimoto T, Alpsoy A, Panepinto MC, Minicozzi F, Merrill JR, Cafiero AM, Aggarwal D, Russo S, Ha T, Demerdash OE, Wee TL, Spector DL, Lyons SK, Tuveson DA, Cifani P, Vakoc CR. Cancer Discov. 2024 Jul 26. doi: 10.1158/2159-8290.CD-23-1529. PubMed 39058094.
Backbone
  Vector backbone: LentiVi
  Vector type: Mammalian Expression, Lentiviral, CRISPR
  Selectable markers: Blasticidin ; GFP-P2A-BlastR
Growth in bacteria
  Bacterial resistance: Ampicillin, 100 μg/mL
  Growth temperature: 37°C
  Growth strain: NEB Stable
  Copy number: High Copy
Gene/Insert
  Gene/Insert name: sgTAZ-R-2
  gRNA/shRNA sequence: CCGGCGCCGAGCCGGACTTC;ATCTTCTTCCGCCACGAGCT
  Species: H. sapiens (human)
  Entrez Gene: WWTR1 (a.k.a. TAZ)
  Promoter: hU6;bU6;EFS
  Cloning method: Gibson Cloning
Terms and licenses: Academic/Nonprofit Terms; Industry Terms: Not Available to Industry
How to cite: sgTAZ-R-2 was a gift from Christopher Vakoc (Addgene plasmid # 229449 ; http://n2t.net/addgene:229449 ; RRID:Addgene_229449)
