[The description below was written by a language model from this plasmid's Addgene catalogue record and pLannotate feature annotations shown in this document.]
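Description:
sgTAZ-R-2 is a lentiviral CRISPR guide-RNA plasmid built on the LentiVi backbone and designed to knock out human WWTR1, the gene encoding the transcriptional coactivator TAZ. It carries two different guide RNAs against WWTR1 in a single vector. The catalogue lists a human U6 and a bovine U6 promoter, each an RNA polymerase III promoter driving one guide. The feature table annotates one U6 promoter followed by two separate S. pyogenes tracrRNA scaffold fragments, consistent with two tandem sgRNA cassettes; the second (bovine) U6 promoter is presumably in the unannotated gap between the scaffolds. No Cas9 coding sequence is annotated, so the nuclease has to be supplied separately, for example in a Cas9-expressing cell line.

Downstream of the guide cassettes and a cPPT/CTS element, an EF-1α core (EFS) promoter drives EGFP linked through a P2A self-cleaving peptide to the blasticidin S deaminase gene. Transduced cells can therefore be tracked by green fluorescence and selected with blasticidin, with a WPRE enhancing transcript expression. The viral framework is a third-generation, self-inactivating design: an RSV promoter fused to a truncated HIV-1 5' LTR, the Ψ packaging signal with a gag fragment, the RRE for Rev-dependent export, and a ΔU3 3' LTR, followed by an SV40 poly(A) signal and SV40 origin. Packaging functions must be provided in trans.

In bacteria the plasmid is maintained at high copy through a ColE1/pUC-type origin with ampicillin resistance, and it also contains an f1 origin and residual lac region elements. It was deposited with work examining MARK2/MARK3 kinase dependencies in YAP/TAZ-driven human cancers.
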