Features (pLannotate 1.2.2; 29 found; start..end, strand, type, name):
      5..231     +  promoter       RSV promoter: Rous sarcoma virus enhancer/promoter
    232..412     +  LTR            5' LTR (truncated): truncated 5' long terminal repeat (LTR) from HIV-1
    459..584     +  misc_feature   HIV-1 Ψ: packaging signal of human immunodeficiency virus type 1
    568..931     +  CDS            HIV-1 gag (fragment): gag protein from human immunodeficiency virus 1; gag
   1077..1310    +  misc_feature   RRE: The Rev response element (RRE) of HIV-1 allows for Rev-dependent mRNA export from the nucleus to the cytoplasm.
   1687..1713    +  CDS            Rev (fragment): human immunodeficiency virus 1 (HIV-1) Rev protein; rev; enhances nuclear export of unspliced and incompletely spliced viral mRNAs
   1717..1957    +  promoter       U6 promoter: RNA polymerase III promoter for human U6 snRNA
   2010..2048    +  misc_RNA       tracrRNA (fragment): trans-activating CRISPR RNA for the Streptococcus pyogenes CRISPR/Cas9 system
   2420..2463    +  misc_RNA       tracrRNA (fragment): trans-activating CRISPR RNA for the Streptococcus pyogenes CRISPR/Cas9 system
   2546..2663    +  misc_feature   cPPT/CTS: central polypurine tract and central termination sequence of HIV-1
   2732..2943    +  promoter       EF-1α core promoter: core promoter for human elongation factor EF-1α
   2996..3712    +  CDS            EGFP: EGFP is a basic (constitutively fluorescent) green fluorescent protein published in 1996, derived from Aequorea victoria. It is reported to be a rapidly-maturing weak dimer with moderate acid sensitivity.
   3785..4204    +  CDS            bsr: BSR_BACCE - Experimental evidence at protein level: Swiss-Prot protein existence level 1. Catalyzes the deamination of the cytosine moiety of the antibiotics blasticidin S, cytomycin and acetylblasticidin S. From Bacillus cereus.
   4228..4816    +  misc_feature   WPRE: woodchuck hepatitis virus posttranscriptional regulatory element
   4867..4886    +  misc_feature   cPPT/CTS (fragment): central polypurine tract and central termination sequence of HIV-1
   4888..5121    +  LTR            3' LTR (ΔU3): self-inactivating 3' long terminal repeat (LTR) from HIV-1
   5199..5320    +  polyA_signal   SV40 poly(A) signal: SV40 polyadenylation signal
   5360..5495    +  rep_origin     SV40 ori: SV40 origin of replication
   5516..5534    -  promoter       T7 promoter: promoter for bacteriophage T7 RNA polymerase
   5542..5697    +  CDS            lacZα (fragment): LacZα fragment of β-galactosidase; lacZ fragment
   5702..6130    +  rep_origin     f1 ori (sequence partly withheld): f1 bacteriophage origin of replication; arrow indicates direction of (+) strand synthesis
   6183..6287    +  promoter       AmpR promoter: bla
   6288..7148    +  CDS            AmpR: β-lactamase; bla; confers resistance to ampicillin, carbenicillin, and related antibiotics
   7319..7907    +  rep_origin     ori: high-copy-number ColE1/pMB1/pBR322/pUC origin of replication
   8090..8182    +  CDS            lacI (fragment): lac repressor; lacI; The lac repressor binds to the lac operator to inhibit transcription in E. coli. This inhibition can be relieved by adding lactose or isopropyl-β-D-thiogalactopyranoside (IPTG).
   8195..8216    +  protein_bind   CAP binding site: CAP binding activates transcription in the presence of cAMP. E. coli catabolite activator protein
   8231..8261    +  promoter       lac promoter: promoter for the E. coli lac operon
   8269..8285    +  protein_bind   lac operator: The lac repressor binds to the lac operator to inhibit transcription in E. coli. This inhibition can be relieved by adding lactose or isopropyl-β-D-thiogalactopyranoside (IPTG). lac repressor encoded by lacI
   8330..8348    +  promoter       T3 promoter: promoter for bacteriophage T3 RNA polymerase
>Addgene plasmid #229449 | sgTAZ-R-2 | addgene full sequence | sequence record 456448 | Addgene NGS Result
TTAATGTAGTCTTATGCAATACTCTTGTAGTCTTGCAACATGGTAACGATGAGTTAGCAACATGCCTTAC
AAGGAGAGAAAAAGCACCGTGCATGCCGATTGGTGGAAGTAAGGTGGTACGATCGTGCCTTATTAGGAAG
GCAACAGACGGGTCTGACATGGATTGGACGAACCACTGAATTGCCGCATTGCAGAGATATTGTATTTAAG
TGCCTAGCTCGATACATAAACGGGTCTCTCTGGTTAGACCAGATCTGAGCCTGGGAGCTCTCTGGCTAAC
TAGGGAACCCACTGCTTAAGCCTCAATAAAGCTTGCCTTGAGTGCTTCAAGTAGTGTGTGCCCGTCTGTT
GTGTGACTCTGGTAACTAGAGATCCCTCAGACCCTTTTAGTCAGTGTGGAAAATCTCTAGCAGTGGCGCC
CGAACAGGGACTTGAAAGCGAAAGGGAAACCAGAGGAGCTCTCTCGACGCAGGACTCGGCTTGCTGAAGC
GCGCACGGCAAGAGGCGAGGGGCGGCGACTGGTGAGTACGCCAAAAATTTTGACTAGCGGAGGCTAGAAG
GAGAGAGATGGGTGCGAGAGCGTCAGTATTAAGCGGGGGAGAATTAGATCGCGATGGGAAAAAATTCGGT
TAAGGCCAGGGGGAAAGAAAAAATATAAATTAAAACATATAGTATGGGCAAGCAGGGAGCTAGAACGATT
CGCAGTTAATCCTGGCCTGTTAGAAACATCAGAAGGCTGTAGACAAATACTGGGACAGCTACAACCATCC
CTTCAGACAGGATCAGAAGAACTTAGATCATTATATAATACAGTAGCAACCCTCTATTGTGTGCATCAAA
GGATAGAGATAAAAGACACCAAGGAAGCTTTAGACAAGATAGAGGAAGAGCAAAACAAAAGTAAGACCAC
CGCACAGCAAGCGGCCGCTGATCTTCAGACCTGGAGGAGGAGATATGAGGGACAATTGGAGAAGTGAATT
ATATAAATATAAAGTAGTAAAAATTGAACCATTAGGAGTAGCACCCACCAAGGCAAAGAGAAGAGTGGTG
CAGAGAGAAAAAAGAGCAGTGGGAATAGGAGCTTTGTTCCTTGGGTTCTTGGGAGCAGCAGGAAGCACTA
TGGGCGCAGCGTCAATGACGCTGACGGTACAGGCCAGACAATTATTGTCTGGTATAGTGCAGCAGCAGAA
CAATTTGCTGAGGGCTATTGAGGCGCAACAGCATCTGTTGCAACTCACAGTCTGGGGCATCAAGCAGCTC
CAGGCAAGAATCCTGGCTGTGGAAAGATACCTAAAGGATCAACAGCTCCTGGGGATTTGGGGTTGCTCTG
GAAAACTCATTTGCACCACTGCTGTGCCTTGGAATGCTAGTTGGAGTAATAAATCTCTGGAACAGATTTG
GAATCACACGACCTGGATGGAGTGGGACAGAGAAATTAACAATTACACAAGCTTAATACACTCCTTAATT
GAAGAATCGCAAAACCAGCAAGAAAAGAATGAACAAGAATTATTGGAATTAGATAAATGGGCAAGTTTGT
GGAATTGGTTTAACATAACAAATTGGCTGTGGTATATAAAATTATTCATAATGATAGTAGGAGGCTTGGT
AGGTTTAAGAATAGTTTTTGCTGTACTTTCTATAGTGAATAGAGTTAGGCAGGGATATTCACCATTATCG
TTTCAGACCCACCTCCCAACCCCGAGGGGACCCAGAGAGGGCCTATTTCCCATGATTCCTTCATATTTGC
ATATACGATACAAGGCTGTTAGAGAGATAATTAGAATTAATTTGACTGTAAACACAAAGATATTAGTACA
AAATACGTGACGTAGAAAGTAATAATTTCTTGGGTAGTTTGCAGTTTTAAAATTATGTTTTAAAATGGAC
TATCATATGCTTACCGTAACTTGAAAGTATTTCGATTTCTTGGCTTTATATATCTTGTGGAAAGGACGAA
ACACCGCCGGCGCCGAGCCGGACTTCGTTTCAGAGCTATGCACAAGAGTGCATAGCAAGTTGAAATAAGG
CTAGTCCGTTATCAACTTTGCTGGAAACAGCAAAGTGGCACCGAGTCGGTGCTTTTTTTGCGTGACCGAG
CTTGTCTGCCCGCGCAGTCCACTAGACAGACGCGCAGAGGTCGGGCGGGCCTAGGGCCAATTTCCCATGG
TTCCCTTCATTTGCATATATGATGTAATAAGGTTATGGAGACTATTAAACTTAGCCCTAATCAAACTATA
TGATGATAATGTGTGTGGTACAAAAGGTCATAACTTATTATATACTTTGAAACTTAAAAAAGGGTTACAG
TTTAGTCACCATAACTGTAAAATTTTTTCTATTCTTAGCTTTATATAGTTCTTGAGAGGCCATGTTTATC
GATCTTCTTCCGCCACGAGCTGTTTAAGAGCTATGCTGGAAACAGCATAGCAAGTTTAAATAAGGCTAGT
CCGTTATCAACTTTGCTGGAAACAGCAAAGTGGCACCGAGTCGGTGCTTTTTTTGAATTCTAGATCTTGA
GACAAATGGCAGTATTCATCCACAATTTTAAAAGAAAAGGGGGGATTGGGGGGTACAGTGCAGGGGAAAG
AATAGTAGACATAATAGCAACAGACATACAAACTAAAGAATTACAAAAACAAATTACAAAAATTCAAAAT
TTTCGGGTTTATTACAGGGACAGCAGAGATCCACTTTGGCGCCGGCTCGAGTGGCTCCGGTGCCCGTCAG
TGGGCAGAGCGCACATCGCCCACAGTCCCCGAGAAGTTGGGGGGAGGGGTCGGCAATTGAACCGGTGCCT
AGAGAAGGTGGCGCGGGGTAAACTGGGAAAGTGATGTCGTGTACTGGCTCCGCCTTTTTCCCGAGGGTGG
GGGAGAACCGTATATAAGTGCAGTAGTCGCCGTGAACGTTCTTTTTCGCAACGGGTTTGCCGCCAGAACA
CAGGTGTCGTGACGCGGGATCCGCCACCATGGATTACAAAGACGATGACGATAAGATGGTGAGCAAGGGC
GAGGAGCTGTTCACCGGGGTGGTGCCCATCCTGGTCGAGCTGGACGGCGACGTAAACGGCCACAAGTTCA
GCGTGTCCGGCGAGGGCGAGGGCGATGCCACCTACGGCAAGCTGACCCTGAAGTTCATCTGCACCACCGG
CAAGCTGCCCGTGCCCTGGCCCACCCTCGTGACCACCCTGACCTACGGCGTGCAGTGCTTCAGCCGCTAC
CCCGACCACATGAAGCAGCACGACTTCTTCAAGTCCGCCATGCCCGAAGGCTACGTCCAGGAGCGCACCA
TCTTCTTCAAGGACGACGGCAACTACAAGACCCGCGCCGAGGTGAAGTTCGAGGGCGACACCCTGGTGAA
CCGCATCGAGCTGAAGGGCATCGACTTCAAGGAGGACGGCAACATCCTGGGGCACAAGCTGGAGTACAAC
TACAACAGCCACAACGTCTATATCATGGCCGACAAGCAGAAGAACGGCATCAAGGTGAACTTCAAGATCC
GCCACAACATCGAGGACGGCAGCGTGCAGCTCGCCGACCACTACCAGCAGAACACCCCCATCGGCGACGG
CCCCGTGCTGCTGCCCGACAACCACTACCTGAGCACCCAGTCCGCCCTGAGCAAAGACCCCAACGAGAAG
CGCGATCACATGGTCCTGCTGGAGTTCGTGACCGCCGCCGGGATCACTCTCGGCATGGACGAGCTGTACA
AGGCTAGCGGCAGCGGCGCCACCAACTTCAGCCTGCTGAAGCAGGCCGGCGACGTGGAGGAGAACCCCGG
CCCCATGAAGACCTTCAACATCTCTCAGCAGGACCTTGAGCTGGTGGAAGTTGCCACTGAGAAAATCACC
ATGCTCTATGAGGACAACAAGCACCATGTTGGTGCTGCCATCAGGACCAAGACAGGAGAAATCATCTCTG
CTGTCCACATTGAAGCCTACATTGGCAGGGTCACTGTGTGTGCAGAGGCCATTGCCATTGGGTCTGCAGT
CTCCAATGGGCAGAAGGACTTTGACACCATTGTGGCTGTGAGGCACCCCTACAGTGATGAGGTGGACAGG
TCCATCAGAGTGGTGTCCCCCTGTGGCATGTGCAGGGAGCTCATCTCAGACTATGCCCCTGATTGCTTTG
TTCTGATTGAGATGAATGGCAAGCTGGTCAAGACAACCATTGAGGAGCTGATTCCACTGAAATACACCAG
AAACTAAAAGTAGCGCGTTAAGTCGACAATCAACCTCTGGATTACAAAATTTGTGAAAGATTGACTGGTA
TTCTTAACTATGTTGCTCCTTTTACGCTATGTGGATACGCTGCTTTAATGCCTTTGTATCATGCTATTGC
TTCCCGTATGGCTTTCATTTTCTCCTCCTTGTATAAATCCTGGTTGCTGTCTCTTTATGAGGAGTTGTGG
CCCGTTGTCAGGCAACGTGGCGTGGTGTGCACTGTGTTTGCTGACGCAACCCCCACTGGTTGGGGCATTG
CCACCACCTGTCAGCTCCTTTCCGGGACTTTCGCTTTCCCCCTCCCTATTGCCACGGCGGAACTCATCGC
CGCCTGCCTTGCCCGCTGCTGGACAGGGGCTCGGCTGTTGGGCACTGACAATTCCGTGGTGTTGTCGGGG
AAATCATCGTCCTTTCCTTGGCTGCTCGCCTGTGTTGCCACCTGGATTCTGCGCGGGACGTCCTTCTGCT
ACGTCCCTTCGGCCCTCAATCCAGCGGACCTTCCTTCCCGCGGCCTGCTGCCGGCTCTGCGGCCTCTTCC
GCGTCTTCGCCTTCGCCCTCAGACGAGTCGGATCTCCCTTTGGGCCGCCTCCCCGCGTCGACTTTAAGAC
CAATGACTTACAAGGCAGCTGTAGATCTTAGCCACTTTTTAAAAGAAAAGGGGGGACTGGAAGGGCTAAT
TCACTCCCAACGAAGACAAGATCTGCTTTTTGCTTGTACTGGGTCTCTCTGGTTAGACCAGATCTGAGCC
TGGGAGCTCTCTGGCTAACTAGGGAACCCACTGCTTAAGCCTCAATAAAGCTTGCCTTGAGTGCTTCAAG
TAGTGTGTGCCCGTCTGTTGTGTGACTCTGGTAACTAGAGATCCCTCAGACCCTTTTAGTCAGTGTGGAA
AATCTCTAGCAGTACGTATAGTAGTTCATGTCATCTTATTATTCAGTATTTATAACTTGCAAAGAAATGA
ATATCAGAGAGTGAGAGGAACTTGTTTATTGCAGCTTATAATGGTTACAAATAAAGCAATAGCATCACAA
ATTTCACAAATAAAGCATTTTTTTCACTGCATTCTAGTTGTGGTTTGTCCAAACTCATCAATGTATCTTA
TCATGTCTGGCTCTAGCTATCCCGCCCCTAACTCCGCCCATCCCGCCCCTAACTCCGCCCAGTTCCGCCC
ATTCTCCGCCCCATGGCTGACTAATTTTTTTTATTTATGCAGAGGCCGAGGCCGCCTCGGCCTCTGAGCT
ATTCCAGAAGTAGTGAGGAGGCTTTTTTGGAGGCCTAGGGACGTACCCAATTCGCCCTATAGTGAGTCGT
ATTACGCGCGCTCACTGGCCGTCGTTTTACAACGTCGTGACTGGGAAAACCCTGGCGTTACCCAACTTAA
TCGCCTTGCAGCACATCCCCCTTTCGCCAGCTGGCGTAATAGCGAAGAGGCCCGCACCGATCGCCCTTCC
CAACAGTTGCGCAGCCTGAATGGCGAATGGG
[124 nt withheld, positions 5702-5825]
C
[91 nt withheld, positions 5827-5917]
A
[49 nt withheld, positions 5919-5967]
CCTTTGACGTTGGAGTCCACGTTCTTT
[37 nt withheld, positions 5995-6031]
ACCCTATCTCGGTCTATTCTTTTGATTTATAAGGGATTTTGCCGATTTCGGCCTATTGGTTAAAAAATGA
GCTGATTTAACAAAAATTTAACGCGAATTTTAACAAAATATTAACGCTTACAATTTAGGTGGCACTTTTC
GGGGAAATGTGCGCGGAACCCCTATTTGTTTATTTTTCTAAATACATTCAAATATGTATCCGCTCATGAG
ACAATAACCCTGATAAATGCTTCAATAATATTGAAAAAGGAAGAGTATGAGTATTCAACATTTCCGTGTC
GCCCTTATTCCCTTTTTTGCGGCATTTTGCCTTCCTGTTTTTGCTCACCCAGAAACGCTGGTGAAAGTAA
AAGATGCTGAAGATCAGTTGGGTGCACGAGTGGGTTACATCGAACTGGATCTCAACAGCGGTAAGATCCT
TGAGAGTTTTCGCCCCGAAGAACGTTTTCCAATGATGAGCACTTTTAAAGTTCTGCTATGTGGCGCGGTA
TTATCCCGTATTGACGCCGGGCAAGAGCAACTCGGTCGCCGCATACACTATTCTCAGAATGACTTGGTTG
AGTACTCACCAGTCACAGAAAAGCATCTTACGGATGGCATGACAGTAAGAGAATTATGCAGTGCTGCCAT
AACCATGAGTGATAACACTGCGGCCAACTTACTTCTGACAACGATCGGAGGACCGAAGGAGCTAACCGCT
TTTTTGCACAACATGGGGGATCATGTAACTCGCCTTGATCGTTGGGAACCGGAGCTGAATGAAGCCATAC
CAAACGACGAGCGTGACACCACGATGCCTGTAGCAATGGCAACAACGTTGCGCAAACTATTAACTGGCGA
ACTACTTACTCTAGCTTCCCGGCAACAATTAATAGACTGGATGGAGGCGGATAAAGTTGCAGGACCACTT
CTGCGCTCGGCCCTTCCGGCTGGCTGGTTTATTGCTGATAAATCTGGAGCCGGTGAGCGTGGGTCTCGCG
GTATCATTGCAGCACTGGGGCCAGATGGTAAGCCCTCCCGTATCGTAGTTATCTACACGACGGGGAGTCA
GGCAACTATGGATGAACGAAATAGACAGATCGCTGAGATAGGTGCCTCACTGATTAAGCATTGGTAACTG
TCAGACCAAGTTTACTCATATATACTTTAGATTGATTTAAAACTTCATTTTTAATTTAAAAGGATCTAGG
TGAAGATCCTTTTTGATAATCTCATGACCAAAATCCCTTAACGTGAGTTTTCGTTCCACTGAGCGTCAGA
CCCCGTAGAAAAGATCAAAGGATCTTCTTGAGATCCTTTTTTTCTGCGCGTAATCTGCTGCTTGCAAACA
AAAAAACCACCGCTACCAGCGGTGGTTTGTTTGCCGGATCAAGAGCTACCAACTCTTTTTCCGAAGGTAA
CTGGCTTCAGCAGAGCGCAGATACCAAATACTGTTCTTCTAGTGTAGCCGTAGTTAGGCCACCACTTCAA
GAACTCTGTAGCACCGCCTACATACCTCGCTCTGCTAATCCTGTTACCAGTGGCTGCTGCCAGTGGCGAT
AAGTCGTGTCTTACCGGGTTGGACTCAAGACGATAGTTACCGGATAAGGCGCAGCGGTCGGGCTGAACGG
GGGGTTCGTGCACACAGCCCAGCTTGGAGCGAACGACCTACACCGAACTGAGATACCTACAGCGTGAGCT
ATGAGAAAGCGCCACGCTTCCCGAAGGGAGAAAGGCGGACAGGTATCCGGTAAGCGGCAGGGTCGGAACA
GGAGAGCGCACGAGGGAGCTTCCAGGGGGAAACGCCTGGTATCTTTATAGTCCTGTCGGGTTTCGCCACC
TCTGACTTGAGCGTCGATTTTTGTGATGCTCGTCAGGGGGGCGGAGCCTATGGAAAAACGCCAGCAACGC
GGCCTTTTTACGGTTCCTGGCCTTTTGCTGGCCTTTTGCTCACATGTTCTTTCCTGCGTTATCCCCTGAT
TCTGTGGATAACCGTATTACCGCCTTTGAGTGAGCTGATACCGCTCGCCGCAGCCGAACGACCGAGCGCA
GCGAGTCAGTGAGCGAGGAAGCGGAAGAGCGCCCAATACGCAAACCGCCTCTCCCCGCGCGTTGGCCGAT
TCATTAATGCAGCTGGCACGACAGGTTTCCCGACTGGAAAGCGGGCAGTGAGCGCAACGCAATTAATGTG
AGTTAGCTCACTCATTAGGCACCCCAGGCTTTACACTTTATGCTTCCGGCTCGTATGTTGTGTGGAATTG
TGAGCGGATAACAATTTCACACAGGAAACAGCTATGACCATGATTACGCCAAGCGCGCAATTAACCCTCA
CTAAAGGGAACAAAAGCTGGAGCTGCAAGC
